Addgene plasmid #197492: pHTN-Halo-TEV-ATG3_C264S
Purpose: Mammalian Expression of human ATG3 C264S
Depositing lab: James Hurley. Depositing organization: University of California, Berkeley.
Backbone
  Vector backbone: pHTN
  Vector type: Mammalian Expression
Growth in bacteria
  Bacterial resistance: Ampicillin, 100 μg/mL
  Growth temperature: 37°C
  Growth strain: DH5alpha
  Copy number: High Copy
Gene/Insert
  Gene/Insert name: ATG3
  Species: H. sapiens (human)
  Mutation: C264S
  Entrez Gene: ATG3 (a.k.a. APG3, APG3-LIKE, APG3L, PC3-96, hApg3)
  Tag / fusion protein: Halo (N terminal on insert)
  Cloning method: Restriction Enzyme; 5′ cloning site Unknown (unknown if destroyed); 3′ cloning site Unknown (unknown if destroyed)
Terms and licenses: Academic/Nonprofit Terms; Industry Terms: Not Available to Industry
How to cite: pHTN-Halo-TEV-ATG3_C264S was a gift from James Hurley (Addgene plasmid # 197492 ; http://n2t.net/addgene:197492 ; RRID:Addgene_197492)
