[The description below was written by a language model from this plasmid's Addgene catalogue record and pLannotate feature annotations shown in this document.]
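Description:
pHTN-Halo-TEV-ATG3_C264S is a mammalian expression plasmid of about 7 kb, built on the pHTN backbone, that produces human ATG3 carrying a C264S substitution as an N-terminal HaloTag fusion. In bacteria it is maintained at high copy through a ColE1/pUC-type origin and selected with ampicillin via the β-lactamase gene. A ColE1-derived cer site is also present, which helps keep the plasmid in monomeric form. For mammalian cells, a separate cassette places a neomycin phosphotransferase gene under the SV40 enhancer/early promoter with a synthetic poly(A) signal, which would allow drug selection of stably transfected cells.

The expression unit is driven by the human CMV immediate-early enhancer and promoter, followed by a chimeric β-globin/immunoglobulin intron that generally improves transcript processing and expression. A T7 promoter just upstream of the coding region also permits in vitro transcription. The open reading frame encodes HaloTag, a modified dehalogenase that bonds covalently to chloroalkane ligands, then a TEV protease site, then ATG3, and it ends at an SV40 polyadenylation signal. HaloTag allows fluorescent labelling or covalent capture on resin, and TEV cleavage can release ATG3 from the tag.

ATG3 is the E2-like enzyme that transfers ATG8-family proteins such as LC3 and GABARAP to phosphatidylethanolamine during autophagy. The record does not state the reason for the C264S change or a use beyond mammalian expression of the mutant. Several short annotated fragments (SET1, T7 terminator, large T antigen, M13 ori, bom, tnpA) appear to be backbone remnants or partial matches rather than functional parts.
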