Features (pLannotate 1.2.2; 21 found; start..end, strand, type, name):
     90..467     +  enhancer       CMV enhancer: human cytomegalovirus immediate early enhancer
    469..668     +  promoter       CMV promoter: human cytomegalovirus (CMV) immediate early promoter
    807..939     +  intron         chimeric intron: chimera between introns from human β-globin and immunoglobulin heavy chain genes
    983..1001    +  promoter       T7 promoter: promoter for bacteriophage T7 RNA polymerase
   1017..1907    +  CDS            HaloTag®: modified bacterial dehalogenase that forms covalent bonds with chloroalkane derivatives
   1920..1940    +  CDS            TEV site: tobacco etch virus (TEV) protease recognition and cleavage site
   1971..2912    +  CDS            ATG3: ATG3_HUMAN - Also known as APG3, APG3L. Experimental evidence at protein level: Swiss-Prot protein existence level 1. E2 conjugating enzyme required for the cytoplasm to vacuole transport (Cvt), autophagy, and mitochondrial homeostasis. Responsible for the E2-like covalent binding of phosphatidylethanolamine to the C- terminal Gly of ATG8-like proteins (GABARAP, GABARAPL1, GABARAPL2 or MAP1LC3A). The ATG12-ATG5 conjugate plays a role of an E3 and promotes the transfer of ATG8-like proteins from ATG3 to phosphatidylethanolamine (PE). This step is required for the membrane association of ATG8-li
   2926..2951    +  CDS            SET1 (fragment): solubility-enhancement tag derived from T7 phage gene 10B
   2959..2975    +  terminator     T7 terminator (fragment): transcription terminator for bacteriophage T7 RNA polymerase
   2995..3116    -  polyA_signal   SV40 poly(A) signal: SV40 polyadenylation signal
   3139..3207    -  CDS            large T antigen (fragment): large T antigen from SV40 (simian virus 40)
   3212..3244    +  rep_origin     M13 ori (fragment): M13 bacteriophage origin of replication; arrow indicates direction of (+) strand synthesis
   3245..3296    -  misc_feature   bom (fragment): basis of mobility region from pBR322
   3361..3718    +  promoter       SV40 promoter: SV40 enhancer and early promoter
   3769..4560    +  CDS            neo: KKA2_KLEPN - Also known as kan, nptII. Experimental evidence at protein level: Swiss-Prot protein existence level 1. Resistance to kanamycin, neomycin, paromomycin, ribostamycin, butirosin and gentamicin B. From Klebsiella pneumoniae.
   4627..4675    +  polyA_signal   poly(A) signal: synthetic polyadenylation signal
   4696..4788    -  CDS            tnpA (fragment): TN5P_ECOLX - Also known as tnp. Experimental evidence at protein level: Swiss-Prot protein existence level 1. Mediates transposition of transposon Tn5 by a 'cut and paste' mechanism. First, the monomeric transposase binds the 19 bp inverted DNA repeats flanking the transposon. Then, dimerization of the DNA- bound transposase creates a synaptic DNA complex. After nicking of the first DNA strand, excision of the transposon proceeds through a series of intermediates. The transposase then mediates the insertion of the transposon at a new site by strand transfer. The activity of the wild- type tran
   4831..4935    +  promoter       AmpR promoter: bla
   4936..5796    +  CDS            AmpR: β-lactamase; bla; confers resistance to ampicillin, carbenicillin, and related antibiotics
   5954..6542    -  rep_origin     ori: high-copy-number ColE1/pMB1/pBR322/pUC origin of replication
   6658..6941    +  misc_feature   cer region: ColE1-derived recombination site that helps to maintain plasmids as monomers
>Addgene plasmid #197492 | pHTN-Halo-TEV-ATG3_C264S | addgene full sequence | sequence record 389410 | Addgene NGS Result
ATATTGGCTATTGGCCATTGCATACGTTGTATCTATATCATAATATGTACATTTATATTGGCTCATGTCC
AATATGACCGCCATGTTGGCATTGATTATTGACTAGTTATTAATAGTAATCAATTACGGGGTCATTAGTT
CATAGCCCATATATGGAGTTCCGCGTTACATAACTTACGGTAAATGGCCCGCCTGGCTGACCGCCCAACG
ACCCCCGCCCATTGACGTCAATAATGACGTATGTTCCCATAGTAACGCCAATAGGGACTTTCCATTGACG
TCAATGGGTGGAGTATTTACGGTAAACTGCCCACTTGGCAGTACATCAAGTGTATCATATGCCAAGTCCG
CCCCCTATTGACGTCAATGACGGTAAATGGCCCGCCTGGCATTATGCCCAGTACATGACCTTACGGGACT
TTCCTACTTGGCAGTACATCTACGTATTAGTCATCGCTATTACCATGGTGATGCGGTTTTGGCAGTACAC
CAATGGGCGTGGATAGCGGTTTGACTCACGGGGATTTCCAAGTCTCCACCCCATTGACGTCAATGGGAGT
TTGTTTTGGCACCAAAATCAACGGGACTTTCCAAAATGTCGTAATAACCCCGCCCCGTTGACGCAAATGG
GCGGTAGGCGTGTACGGTGGGAGGTCTATATAAGCAGAGCTGGTTTAGTGAACCGTCAGATCACTAGAAG
CTTTATTGCGGTAGTTTATCACAGTTAAATTGCTAACGCAGTCAGTGCTTCTGACACAACAGTCTCGAAC
TTAAGCTGCAGAAGTTGGTCGTGAGGCACTGGGCAGGTAAGTATCAAGGTTACAAGACAGGTTTAAGGAG
ACCAATAGAAACTGGGCTTGTCGAGACAGAGAAGACTCTTGCGTTTCTGATAGGCACCTATTGGTCTTAC
TGACATCCACTTTGCCTTTCTCTCCACAGGTGTCCACTCCCAGTTCAATTACAGCTCTTAAGGCTAGAGT
ATTAATACGACTCACTATAGGGCTAGCAAAGCCACCATGGCAGAAATCGGTACTGGCTTTCCATTCGACC
CCCATTATGTGGAAGTCCTGGGCGAGCGCATGCACTACGTCGATGTTGGTCCGCGCGATGGCACCCCTGT
GCTGTTCCTGCACGGTAACCCGACCTCCTCCTACGTGTGGCGCAACATCATCCCGCATGTTGCACCGACC
CATCGCTGCATTGCTCCAGACCTGATCGGTATGGGCAAATCCGACAAACCAGACCTGGGTTATTTCTTCG
ACGACCACGTCCGCTTCATGGATGCCTTCATCGAAGCCCTGGGTCTGGAAGAGGTCGTCCTGGTCATTCA
CGACTGGGGCTCCGCTCTGGGTTTCCACTGGGCCAAGCGCAATCCAGAGCGCGTCAAAGGTATTGCATTT
ATGGAGTTCATCCGCCCTATCCCGACCTGGGACGAATGGCCAGAATTTGCCCGCGAGACCTTCCAGGCCT
TCCGCACCACCGACGTCGGCCGCAAGCTGATCATCGATCAGAACGTTTTTATCGAGGGTACGCTGCCGAT
GGGTGTCGTCCGCCCGCTGACTGAAGTCGAGATGGACCATTACCGCGAGCCGTTCCTGAATCCTGTTGAC
CGCGAGCCACTGTGGCGCTTCCCAAACGAGCTGCCAATCGCCGGTGAGCCAGCGAACATCGTCGCGCTGG
TCGAAGAATACATGGACTGGCTGCACCAGTCCCCTGTCCCGAAGCTGCTGTTCTGGGGCACCCCAGGCGT
TCTGATCCCACCGGCCGAAGCCGCTCGCCTGGCCAAAAGCCTGCCTAACTGCAAGGCTGTGGACATCGGC
CCGGGTCTGAATCTGCTGCAAGAAGACAACCCGGACCTGATCGGCAGCGAGATCGCGCGCTGGCTGTCGA
CGCTCGAGATTTCCGGCGAGCCAACCACTGAGGATCTGTACTTTCAGAGCGATAACGCGATCGCTTCCGA
ATTCGGATCCATGCAGAATGTGATTAATACTGTGAAGGGAAAGGCACTGGAAGTGGCTGAGTACCTGACC
CCGGTCCTCAAGGAATCAAAGTTTAAGGAAACAGGTGTAATTACCCCAGAAGAGTTTGTGGCAGCTGGAG
ATCACCTAGTCCACCACTGTCCAACATGGCAATGGGCTACAGGGGAAGAATTGAAAGTGAAGGCATACCT
ACCAACAGGCAAACAATTTTTGGTAACCAAAAATGTGCCGTGCTATAAGCGGTGCAAACAGATGGAATAT
TCAGATGAATTGGAAGCTATCATTGAAGAAGATGATGGTGATGGCGGATGGGTAGATACATATCACAACA
CAGGTATTACAGGAATAACGGAAGCCGTTAAAGAGATCACACTGGAAAATAAGGACAATATAAGGCTTCA
AGATTGCTCAGCACTATGTGAAGAGGAAGAAGATGAAGATGAAGGAGAAGCTGCAGATATGGAAGAATAT
GAAGAGAGTGGATTGTTGGAAACAGATGAGGCTACCCTAGATACAAGGAAAATAGTAGAAGCTTGTAAAG
CCAAAACTGATGCTGGCGGTGAAGATGCTATTTTGCAAACCAGAACTTATGACCTTTACATCACTTATGA
TAAATATTACCAGACTCCACGATTATGGTTGTTTGGCTATGATGAGCAACGGCAGCCTTTAACAGTTGAG
CACATGTATGAAGACATCAGTCAGGATCATGTGAAGAAAACAGTGACCATTGAAAATCACCCTCATCTGC
CACCACCTCCCATGTGTTCAGTTCACCCAAGCAGGCATGCTGAGGTGATGAAGAAAATCATTGAGACTGT
TGCAGAAGGAGGGGGAGAACTTGGAGTTCATATGTATCTTCTTATTTTCTTGAAATTTGTACAAGCTGTC
ATTCCAACAATAGAATATGACTACACAAGACACTTCACAATGTAAGCGGCCGCTTGCTGAGTTGGCTGCT
GCCACCGCTGAGCAATAACTAGCATAACCCCTTGGCCGCTTCGAGCAGACATGATAAGATACATTGATGA
GTTTGGACAAACCACAACTAGAATGCAGTGAAAAAAATGCTTTATTTGTGAAATTTGTGATGCTATTGCT
TTATTTGTAACCATTATAAGCTGCAATAAACAAGTTAACAACAACAATTGCATTCATTTTATGTTTCAGG
TTCAGGGGGAGATGTGGGAGGTTTTTTTAAGCAAGTAAAACCTCTACAAATGTGGTAAAATCGAATTTTA
ACAAAATATTAACGCTTACAATTTCCTGATGCGGTATTTTCTCCTTACGCATCTGTGCGGTATTTCACAC
CGCATACGCGGATCTGCGCAGCACCATGGCCTGAAATAACCTCTGAAAGAGGAACTTGGTTAGGTACCTT
CTGAGGCGGAAAGAACCAGCTGTGGAATGTGTGTCAGTTAGGGTGTGGAAAGTCCCCAGGCTCCCCAGCA
GGCAGAAGTATGCAAAGCATGCATCTCAATTAGTCAGCAACCAGGTGTGGAAAGTCCCCAGGCTCCCCAG
CAGGCAGAAGTATGCAAAGCATGCATCTCAATTAGTCAGCAACCATAGTCCCGCCCCTAACTCCGCCCAT
CCCGCCCCTAACTCCGCCCAGTTCCGCCCATTCTCCGCCCCATGGCTGACTAATTTTTTTTATTTATGCA
GAGGCCGAGGCCGCCTCGGCCTCTGAGCTATTCCAGAAGTAGTGAGGAGGCTTTTTTGGAGGCCTAGGCT
TTTGCAAAAAGCTTGATTCTTCTGACACAACAGTCTCGAACTTAAGGCTAGAGCCACCATGATTGAACAA
GATGGATTGCACGCAGGTTCTCCGGCCGCTTGGGTGGAGAGGCTATTCGGCTATGACTGGGCACAACAGA
CAATCGGCTGCTCTGATGCCGCCGTGTTCCGGCTGTCAGCGCAGGGGCGCCCGGTTCTTTTTGTCAAGAC
CGACCTGTCCGGTGCCCTGAATGAACTGCAGGACGAGGCAGCGCGGCTATCGTGGCTGGCCACGACGGGC
GTTCCTTGCGCAGCTGTGCTCGACGTTGTCACTGAAGCGGGAAGGGACTGGCTGCTATTGGGCGAAGTGC
CGGGGCAGGATCTCCTGTCATCTCACCTTGCTCCTGCCGAGAAAGTATCCATCATGGCTGATGCAATGCG
GCGGCTGCATACGCTTGATCCGGCTACCTGCCCATTCGACCACCAAGCGAAACATCGCATCGAGCGAGCA
CGTACTCGGATGGAAGCCGGTCTTGTCGATCAGGATGATCTGGACGAAGAGCATCAGGGGCTCGCGCCAG
CCGAACTGTTCGCCAGGCTCAAGGCGCGCATGCCCGACGGCGAGGATCTCGTCGTGACCCATGGCGATGC
CTGCTTGCCGAATATCATGGTGGAAAATGGCCGCTTTTCTGGATTCATCGACTGTGGCCGGCTGGGTGTG
GCGGACCGCTATCAGGACATAGCGTTGGCTACCCGTGATATTGCTGAAGAGCTTGGCGGCGAATGGGCTG
ACCGCTTCCTCGTGCTTTACGGTATCGCCGCTCCCGATTCGCAGCGCATCGCCTTCTATCGCCTTCTTGA
CGAGTTCTTCTGAGCGGGACTCTGGGGTTCGAAATGACCGACCAAGCGACGCCCAACCTGCCATCACGAT
GGCCGCAATAAAATATCTTTATTTTCATTACATCTGTGTGTTGGTTTTTTGTGTGAATCGATAGCGATAA
GGATCCTCTTTGCGCTTGCGTTTTCCCTTGTCCAGATAGCCCAGTAGCTGACATTCATCCGGGGTCAGCA
CCGTTTCTGCGGACTGGCTTTCTACGTAATGGTTTCTTAGACGTCAGGTGGCACTTTTCGGGGAAATGTG
CGCGGAACCCCTATTTGTTTATTTTTCTAAATACATTCAAATATGTATCCGCTCATGAGACAATAACCCT
GATAAATGCTTCAATAATATTGAAAAAGGAAGAGTATGAGTATTCAACATTTCCGTGTCGCCCTTATTCC
CTTTTTTGCGGCATTTTGCCTTCCTGTTTTTGCTCACCCAGAAACGCTGGTGAAAGTAAAAGATGCTGAA
GATCAGTTGGGTGCACGAGTGGGTTACATCGAACTGGATCTCAACAGCGGTAAGATCCTTGAGAGTTTTC
GCCCCGAAGAACGTTTTCCAATGATGAGCACTTTCAAAGTTCTGCTATGTGGCGCGGTATTATCCCGTAT
TGACGCCGGGCAAGAGCAACTCGGTCGCCGCATACACTATTCTCAGAATGACTTGGTTGAGTACTCACCA
GTCACAGAAAAGCATCTTACGGATGGCATGACAGTAAGAGAATTATGCAGTGCTGCCATAACCATGAGTG
ATAACACTGCGGCCAACTTACTTCTGACAACTATCGGAGGACCGAAGGAGCTAACCGCTTTTTTGCACAA
CATGGGGGATCATGTAACTCGCCTTGATCGTTGGGAACCGGAGCTGAATGAAGCCATACCAAACGACGAG
CGTGACACCACGATGCCTGTAGCAATGGCAACAACGTTGCGCAAACTATTAACTGGCGAACTACTTACTC
TAGCTTCCCGGCAACAATTAATAGACTGGATGGAGGCGGATAAAGTTGCAGGACCACTTCTGCGCTCGGC
CCTTCCGGCTGGCTGGTTTATTGCTGATAAATCTGGAGCCGGTGAGCGTGGGTCTCGCGGTATCATTGCA
GCACTGGGGCCAGATGGTAAGCCCTCCCGTATCGTAGTTATCTACACGACGGGGAGTCAGGCAACTATGG
ATGAACGAAATAGACAGATCGCTGAGATAGGTGCCTCACTGATTAAGCATTGGTAATTCGAAATGACCGA
CCAAGCGACGCCCAACCGGTATCAGCTCACTCAAAGGCGGTAATACGGTTATCCACAGAATCAGGGGATA
ACGCAGGAAAGAACATGTGAGCAAAAGGCCAGCAAAAGGCCAGGAACCGTAAAAAGGCCGCGTTGCTGGC
GTTTTTCCATAGGCTCCGCCCCCCTGACGAGCATCACAAAAATCGACGCTCAAGTCAGAGGTGGCGAAAC
CCGACAGGACTATAAAGATACCAGGCGTTTCCCCCTGGAAGCTCCCTCGTGCGCTCTCCTGTTCCGACCC
TGCCGCTTACCGGATACCTGTCCGCCTTTCTCCCTTCGGGAAGCGTGGCGCTTTCTCATAGCTCACGCTG
TAGGTATCTCAGTTCGGTGTAGGTCGTTCGCTCCAAGCTGGGCTGTGTGCACGAACCCCCCGTTCAGCCC
GACCGCTGCGCCTTATCCGGTAACTATCGTCTTGAGTCCAACCCGGTAAGACACGACTTATCGCCACTGG
CAGCAGCCACTGGTAACAGGATTAGCAGAGCGAGGTATGTAGGCGGTGCTACAGAGTTCTTGAAGTGGTG
GCCTAACTACGGCTACACTAGAAGGACAGTATTTGGTATCTGCGCTCTGCTGAAGCCAGTTACCTTCGGA
AAAAGAGTTGGTAGCTCTTGATCCGGCAAACAAACCACCGCTGGTAGCGGTGGTTTTTTTGTTTGCAAGC
AGCAGATTACGCGCAGAAAAAAAGGATTTCAAGAAGATCCTTTGATCTTTTCTACGGGGTCTGACGCTCA
GTGGAACGAAAACTCACGTTAAGGGATTTTGGTCATGAGATTATCAAAAAGGATCTTCACCTAGATCCTT
TTATAGTCCGGAAATACAGGAACGCACGCTGGATGGCCCTTCGCTGGGATGGTGAAACCATGAAAAATGG
CAGCTTCAGTGGATTAAGTGGGGGTAATGTGGCCTGTACCCTCTGGTTGCATAGGTATTCATACGGTTAA
AATTTATCAGGCGCGATTGCGGCAGTTTTTCGGGTGGTTTGTTGCCATTTTTACCTGTCTGCTGCCGTGA
TCGCGCTGAACGCGTTTTAGCGGTGCGTACAATTAAGGGATTATGGTAAATCCACTTACTGTCTGCCCTC
GTAGCCATCGAGATAAACCGCAGTACTCCGGCCACGATGCGTCCGGCGTAGAGGATCGAGATCTTCAATA
TTGGCCATTAGCCATATTATTCATTGGTTATATAGCATAAATCA
